>Addgene plasmid #110616 | pBTK503 | depositor full sequence | sequence record 208077 | pBTK503 sequence 8790 bps
ACTCTTCCTTTTTCAATATTATTGAAGCATTTATCAGGGTTATTGTCTCATGAGCGGATACATATTTGAA
TGTATTTAGAAAAATAAACAAATAGGGGTTCCGCGCACATTTCCCCGAAAAGTGCCACCTGTCATGACCA
AAATCCCTTAACGTGAGTCAGCCTGCCGCCTTGGGCCGGGTGATGTCGTACTTGCCCGCCGCGAACTCGG
TTACCGTCCAGCCCAGCGCGACCAGCTCCGGCAACGCCTCGCGCACCCGCTTGCGGCGCTTGCGCATGGT
CGAACCACTGGCCTCTGACGGCCAGACATAGCCGCACAAGGTATCTATGGAAGCCTTGCCGGTTTTGCCG
GGGTCGATCCAGCCACACAGCCGCTGGTGCAGCAGGCGGGCGGTTTCGCTGTCCAGCGCCCGCACCTCGT
CCATGCTGATGCGCACATGCTGGCCGCCACCCATGACGGCCTGCGCGATCAAGGGGTTCAGGGCCACGTA
CAGGCGCCCGTCCGCCTCGTCGCTGGCGTACTCCGACAGCAGCCGAAACCCCTGCCGCTTGCGGCCATTC
TGGGCGATGATGGATACCTTCCAAAGGCGCTCGATGCAGTCCTGTATGTGCTTGAGCGCCCCACCACTAT
CGACCTCTGCCCCGATTTCCTTTGCCAGCGCCCGATAGCTACCTTTGACCACATGGCATTCAGCGGTGAC
GGCCTCCCACTTGGGTTCCAGGAACAGCCGGAGCTGCCGTCCGCCTTCGGTCTTGGGTTCCGGGCCAAGC
ACTAGGCCATTAGGCCCAGCCATGGCCACCAGCCCTTGCAGGATGCGCAGATCATCAGCGCCCAGCGGCT
CCGGGCCGCTGAACTCGATCCGCTTGCCGTCGCCGTAGTCATACGTCACGTCCAGCTTGCTGCGCTTGCG
CTCGCCCCGCTTGAGGGCACGGAACAGGCCGGGGGCCAGACAGTGCGCCGGGTCGTGCCGGACGTGGCTG
AGGCTGTGCTTGTTCTTAGGCTTCACCACGGGGCACCCCCTTGCTCTTGCGCTGCCTCTCCAGCACGGCG
GGCTTGAGCACCCCGCCGTCATGCCGCCTGAACCACCGATCAGCGAACGGTGCGCCATAGTTGGCCTTGC
TCACACCGAAGCGGACGAAGAACCGGCGCTGGTCGTCGTCCACACCCCATTCCTCGGCCTCGGCGCTGGT
CATGCTCGACAGGTAGGACTGCCAGCGGATGTTATCGACCAGTACCGAGCTGCCCCGGCTGGCCTGCTGC
TGGTCGCCTGCGCCCATCATGGCCGCGCCCTTGCTGGCATGGTGCAGGAACACGATAGAGCACCCGGTAT
CGGCGGCGATGGCCTCCATGCGACCGATGACCTGGGCCATGGGGCCGCTGGCGTTTTCTTCCTCGATGTG
GAACCGGCGCAGCGTGTCCAGCACCATCAGGCGGCGGCCCTCGGCGGCGCGCTTGAGGCCGTCGAACCAC
TCCGGGGCCATGATGTTGGGCAGGCTGCCGATCAGCGGCTGGATCAGCAGGCCGTCAGCCACGGCTTGCC
GTTCCTCGGCGCTGAGGTGCGCCCCAAGGGCGTGCAGGCGGTGATGAATGGCGGTGGGCGGGTCTTCGGC
GGGCAGGTAGATCACCGGGCCGGTGGGCAGTTCGCCCACCTCCAGCAGATCCGGCCCGCCTGCAATCTGT
GCGGCCAGTTGCAGGGCCAGCATGGATTTACCGGCACCACCGGGCGACACCAGCGCCCCGACCGTACCGG
CCACCATGTTGGGCAAAACGTAGTCCAGCGGTGGCGGCGCTGCTGCGAACGCCTCCAGAATATTGATAGG
CTTATGGGTAGCCATTGATTGCCTCCTTTGCAGGCAGTTGGTGGTTAGGCGCTGGCGGGGTCACTACCCC
CGCCCTGCGCCGCTCTGAGTTCTTCCAGGCACTCGCGCAGCGCCTCGTATTCGTCGTCGGTCAGCCAGAA
CTTGCGCTGACGCATCCCTTTGGCCTTCATGCGCTCGGCATATCGCGCTTGGCGTACAGCGTCAGGGCTG
GCCAGCAGGTCGCCGGTCTGCTTGTCCTTTTGGTCTTTCATATCAGTCACCGAGAAACTTGCCGGGGCCG
AAAGGCTTGTCTTCGCGGAACAAGGACAAGGTGCAGCCGTCAAGGTTAAGGCTGGCCATATCAGCGACTG
AAAAGCGGCCAGCCTCGGCCTTGTTTGACGTATAACCAAAGCCACCGGGCAACCAATAGCCCTTGTCACT
TTTGATCAGGTAGACCGACCCTGAAGCGCTTTTTTCGTATTCCATAAAACCCCCTTCTGTGCGTGAGTAC
TCATAGTATAACAGGCGTGAGTACCAACGCAAGCACTACATGCTGAAATCTGGCCCGCCCCTGTCCATGC
CTCGCTGGCGGGGTGCCGGTGCCCGTGCCAGCTCGGCCCGCGCAAGCTGGACGCTGGGCAGACCCATGAC
CTTGCTGACGGTGCGCTCGATGTAATCCGCTTCGTGGCCGGGCTTGCGCTCTGCCAGCGCTGGGCTGGCC
TCGGCCATGGCCTTGCCGATTTCCTCGGCACTGCGGCCCCGGCTGGCCAGCTTCTGCGCGGCGATAAAGT
CGCACTTGCTGAGGTCATGACCGAAGCGCTTGACCAGCCCGGCCATCTCGCTGCGGTACTCGTCCAGCGC
CGTGCGCCGGTGGCGGCTAAGCTGCCGCTCGGGCAGTTCGAGGCTGGCCAGCCTGCGGGCCTTCTCCTGC
TGCCGCTGGGCCTGCTCGATCTGCTGGCCAGCCTGCTGCACCAGCGCCGGGCCAGCGGTGGCGGTCTTGC
CCTTGGATTCACGCAGCAGCACCCACGGCTGATAACCGGCGCGGGTGGTGTGCTTGTCCTTGCGGTTGGT
GAAGCCCGCCAAGCGGCCATAGTGGCGGCTGTCGGCGCTGGCCGGGTCGGCGTCGTACTCGCTGGCCAGC
GTCCGGGCAATCTGCCCCCGAAGTTCACCGCCTGCGGCGTCGGCCACCTTGACCCATGCCTGATAGTTCT
TCGGGCTGGTTTCCACTACCAGGGCAGGCTCCCGGCCCTCGGCTTTCATGTCATCCAGGTCAAACTCGCT
GAGGTCGTCCACCAGCACCAGACCATGCCGCTCCTGCTCGGCGGGCCTGATATACACGTCATTGCCCTGG
GCATTCATCCGCTTGAGCCATGGCGTGTTCTGGAGCACTTCGGCGGCTGACCATTCCCGGTTCATCATCT
GGCCGGTGGGTGCGTCCCTGACGCCGATATCGAAGCGCTCACAGCCCATGGCCTTGAGCTGTCGGCCTAT
GGCCTGCAAAGTCCTGTCGTTCTTCATCGGGCCACCAAGCGCAGCCAGATCGAGCCGTCCTCGGTTGTCA
GTGGCGTCAGGTCGAGCAAGAGCAACGATGCGATCAGCAGCACCACCGTAGGCATCATGGAAGCCAGCAT
CACGGTTAGCCATAGCTTCCAGTGCCACCCCCGCGACGCGCTCCGGGCGCTCTGCGCGGCGCTGCTCACC
TCGGCGGCTACCTCCCGCAACTCTTTGGCCAGCTCCACCCATGCCGCCCCTGTCTGGCGCTGGGCTTTCA
GCCACTCCGCCGCCTGCGCCTCGCTGGCCTGCTTGGTCTGGCTCATGACCTGCCGGGCTTCGTCGGCCAG
TGTCGCCATGCTCTGGGCCAGCGGTTCGATCTGCTCCGCTAACTCGTTGATGCCTCTGGATTTCTTCACT
CTGTCGATTGCGTTCATGGTCTATTGCCTCCCGGTATTCCTGTAAGTCGATGATCTGGGCGTTGGCGGTG
TCGATGTTCAGGGCCACGTCTGCCCGGTCGGTGCGGATGCCCCGGCCTTCCATCTCCACCACGTTCGGCC
CCAGGTGAACACCGGGCAGGCGCTCGATGCCCTGCGCCTCAAGTGTTCTGTGGTCAATGCGGGCGTCGTG
GCCAGCCCGCTCTAATGCCCGGTTGGCATGGTCGGCCCATGCCTCGCGGGTCTGCTCAAGCCATGCCTTG
GGCTTGAGCGCTTCGGTCTTCTGTGCCCCGCCCTTCTCCGGGGTCTTGCCGTTGTACCGCTTGAACCACT
GAGCGGCGGGCCGCTCGATGCCGTCATTGATCCGCTCGGAGATCATCAGGTGGCAGTGCGGGTTCTCGCC
GCCACCGGCATGGATGGCCAGCGTATACGGCAGGCGCTCGGCACCGGTCAGGTGCTGGGCGAACTCGGAC
GCCAGCGCCTTCTGCTGGTCGAGGGTCAGCTCGACCGGCAGGGCAAATTCGACCTCCTTGAACAGCCGCC
CATTGGCGCGTTCATACAGGTCGGCAGCATCCCAGTAGTCGGCGGGCCGCTCGACGAACTCCGGCATGTG
CCCGGATTCGGCGTGCAAGACTTCATCCATGTCGCGGGCATACTTGCCTTCGCGCTGGATGTAGTCGGCC
TTGGCCCTGGCCGATTGGCCGCCCGACCTGCTGCCGGTTTTCGCCGTAAGGTGATAAATCGCCATGCTGC
CTCGCTGTTGCTTTTGCTTTTCGGCTCCATGCAATGGCCCTCGGAGAGCGCACCGCCCGAAGGGTGGCCG
TTAGGCCAGTTTCTCGAAGAGAAACCGGTAAGTGCGCCCTCCCCTACAAAGTAGGGTCGGGATTGCCGCC
GCTGTGCCTCCATGATAGCCTACGAGACAGCACATTAACAATGGGGTGTCAAGATGGTTAAGGGGAGCAA
CAAGGCGGCGGATCGGCTGGCCAAGCTCGAAGAACAACGAGCGCGAATCAATGCCGAAATTCAGCGGGAG
CGGGCAAGGGAACAGCAGCAAGAGCGCAAGAACGAAACAAGGCGCAAGGTGCTGGTGGGGGCCATGATTT
TGGCCAAGGTGAACAGCAGCGAGTGGCCGGAGGATCGGCTCATGGCGGCAATGGATGCGTACCTTGAACG
CGACCACGACCGCGCCTTGTTCGGTCTGCCGCCACGCCAGAAGGATGAGCCGGGCTGAATGATCGACCGA
GACAGGCCCTGCGGGGCTGCACACGCGCCCCCACCCTTCGGGTAGGGGGAAAGGCCGCTAAAGCGGCTAA
AAGCGCTCCAGCGTATTTCTGCGGGGTTTGGTGTGGGGTTTAGCGGGCTTTGCCCGCCTTTCCCCCTGCC
GCGCAGCGGTGGGGCGGTGTGTAGCCTAGCGCAGCGAATAGACCAGCTATCCGGCCTCTGGCCGGGCATA
TTGGGCAAGGGCAGCAGCGCCCCACAAGGGCGCTGATAACCGCGCCTAGTGGATTATTCTTAGATAATCA
TGGATGGATTTTTCCAACACCCCGCCAGCCCCCGCCCCTGCTGGGTTTGCAGGTTTGGGGGCGTGACAGT
TATTGCAGGGGTTCGTGACAGTTATTGCAGGGGGGCGTGACAGTTATTGCAGGGGTTCGTGACAGTTAGT
ACGGGAGTGACGGGCACTGGCTGGCAATGTCTAGCAACGGCAGGCATTTCGGCTGAGGGTAAAAGAACTT
TCCGCTAAGCGATAGACTGTATGTAAACACAGTATTGCAAGGACGCGGAACATGCCTCATGTGGCGGCCA
GGACGGCCAGCCGGGATCGGGATACTGGTCGTTACCAGAGCCACCGACCCGAGCAAACCCTTCTCTATCA
GATCGTTGACGAGTATTACCCGGCATTCGCTGCGCTTATGGCAGAGCAGGGAAAGGAATTGCCGGGCTAT
GTGCAACGGGAATTTGAAGAATTTCTCCAATGCGGGCGGCTGGAGCATGGCTTTCTACGGGTTCGCTGCG
AGTCTTGCCACGCCGAGCACCTGGTCGCTTTCAGAAATCAATCTAAAGTATATATGAGTAAACTTGGTCT
GACAGGCCCCTGAATTCGCATCTAGACTGATGAGACGTGGTAGAGCCACAAACAGCCGGTACAAGCAACG
ATCTCCAGGACCATCTGAATCATGCGCGGATGACACGAACTCACGACGGCGATCACAGACATTAACCCAC
AGTACAGACACTGCGACAACGTGGCAATTCGTCGCAATACAACGCTTTGGCAGTTTATTCTTGACATGTA
GTGAGGGGGCTGGTATAATCACATAGTACTGTTATACAGAAACAGAGGAGATATTACATATGAGTAAAGG
AGAAGAGCTTTTCACAGGAGTTGTCCCAATCCTCGTGGAATTAGACGGTGATGTTAATGGGCACAAGTTC
TCTGTCAGTGGAGAGGGTGAAGGCGACGCAACATATGGCAAGCTGACCCTTAAATTTATTTGCACCACGG
GTAAACTACCTGTTCCATGGCCAACACTGGTCACTACGTTCGGGTATGGGGTTCAGTGCTTTGCGCGCTA
CCCAGATCACATGAAACAGCACGACTTTTTCAAGAGTGCAATGCCCGAAGGCTATGTACAGGAGAGAACC
ATCTTTTTTAAGGATGACGGCAACTATAAGACACGCGCCGAAGTGAAGTTCGAGGGTGATACCCTTGTTA
ATAGAATCGAGTTAAAGGGTATTGACTTTAAGGAAGATGGAAATATTTTAGGCCACAAACTGGAATATAA
CTATAACTCCCATAATGTGTACATTATGGCCGACAAGCAAAAGAACGGTATCAAGGTTAACTTCAAGATC
AGACACAACATTGAGGATGGAAGCGTTCAACTAGCCGACCATTACCAACAAAACACCCCAATTGGCGATG
GGCCTGTGCTGTTACCAGACAACCATTACCTGTCCACTCAATCTGCCCTTTCGAAAGATCCCAACGAAAA
GCGCGACCACATGGTCCTTCTTGAGTTTGTCACGGCTGCTGGGATTACACACGGCATGGATGAACTATAC
AAATAAATCCGTAATCGTTAATCCGCAAATAACGTAAAAACCCGCTTCGGCGGGTTTTTTTATGGGGGGA
GTTTAGGGAAAGAGCATTTGTCAGCTGGAAATCTGCTCGTCAGTGGTGCTCACACTGACGAATCATGTAC
AGATCATACCGATGACTGCCTGGCGACTCACAACTAAGCAAGACAGCCGGAACCAGCGCCGGCGAACACC
ACTGCATATATGGCATATCACAACAGTCCACGTCTCAAGCAGTTACAGAGATGTTACGAACCACTAGTGC
ACTGCAGTACACAAAAAACCCCTCAAGACCCGTTTAGAGGCCCCAAGGGGTTATGCTAATGCTGCTTTAA
GACCCACTTTCACATTTAAGTTGTTTTTCTAATCCGCATATGATCAATTCAAGGCCGAATAAGAAGGCTG
GCTCTGCACCTTGGTGATCAAATAATTCGATAGCTTGTCGTAATAATGGCGGCATACTATCAGTAGTAGG
TGTTTCCCTTTCTTCTTTAGCGACTTGATGCTCTTGATCTTCCAATACGCAACCTAAAGTAAAATGCCCC
ACTGCGCTGAGTGCATATAATGCATTCTCTAGTGAAAAACCTTGTTGGCATAAAAAGGCTAATTGATTTT
CGAGAGTTTCATACTGTTTTTCTGTAGGCCGTGTACCTAAATGTACTTTTGCTCCATCGCGATGACTTAG
TAAAGCACATCTAAAACTTTTAGCGTTATTACGTAAAAAATCTTGCCAGCTTTCCCCTTCTAAAGGGCAA
AAGTGAGTATGGTGCCTATCTAACATCTCAATGGCTAAGGCGTCGAGCAAAGCCCGCTTATTTTTTACAT
GCCAATACAATGTAGGCTGCTCTACACCTAGCTTCTGGGCGAGTTTACGGGTTGTTAAACCTTCGATTCC
GACCTCATTAAGCAGCTCTAATGCGCTGTTAATCACTTTACTTTTATCTAAACGAGACATGAGTATATCT
CCTTCTACAAAATTATTTCTAGATCTCTCCCCTATAGTGAGTCGTATTAATTTCCGAGCGGCCGCGATTA
TCAAAAAGGATCTTCACCTAGATCCTTTTAAATTAAAAATGAAGTTTTAAATCAATCTAAAGTATATATG
AGTAAACTTGGTCTGACAGTTACCAATGCTTAATCAGTGAGGCACCTATCTCAGCGATCTGTCTATTTCG
TTCATCCATAGTTGCCTGACTCCCCGTCGTGTAGATAACTACGATACGGGAGGGCTTACCATCTGGCCCC
AGTGCTGCAATGATACCGCGGGACCCACGCTCACCGGCTCCAGATTTATCAGCAATAAACCAGCCAGCCG
GAAGGGCCGAGCGCAGAAGTGGTCCTGCAACTTTATCCGCCTCCATCCAGTCTATTAATTGTTGCCGGGA
AGCTAGAGTAAGTAGTTCGCCAGTTAATAGTTTGCGCAACGTTGTTGCCATTGCTACAGGCATCGTGGTG
TCACGCTCGTCGTTTGGTATGGCTTCATTCAGCTCCGGTTCCCAACGATCAAGGCGAGTTACATGATCCC
CCATGTTGTGCAAAAAAGCGGTTAGCTCCTTCGGTCCTCCGATCGTTGTCAGAAGTAAGTTGGCCGCAGT
GTTATCACTCATGGTTATGGCAGCACTGCATAATTCTCTTACTGTCATGCCATCCGTAAGATGCTTTTCT
GTGACTGGTGAGTACTCAACCAAGTCATTCTGAGAATAGTGTATGCGGCGACCGAGTTGCTCTTGCCCGG
CGTCAATACGGGATAATACCGCGCCACATAGCAGAACTTTAAAAGTGCTCATCATTGGAAAACGTTCTTC
GGGGCGAAAACTCTCAAGGATCTTACCGCTGTTGAGATCCAGTTCGATGTAACCCACTCGTGCACCCAAC
TGATCTTCAGCATCTTTTACTTTCACCAGCGTTTCTGGGTGAGCAAAAACAGGAAGGCAAAATGCCGCAA
AAAAGGGAATAAGGGCGACACGGAAATGTTGAATACTCAT
Features (pLannotate 1.2.2; 13 found; start..end, strand, type, name):
      1..105     -  promoter       AmpR promoter: bla
    158..1009    -  CDS            RSF1010 RepC: replication protein C of the broad-host-range plasmid RSF1010 (Scholz et al., 1989); repC
    996..1835    -  CDS            RSF1010 RepA: replication protein A of the broad-host-range plasmid RSF1010 (Scholz et al., 1989); repA
   1827..1901    -  ncRNA          Plasmid R1162: Accession: RF00043 - R1162-like plasmid antisense RNA
   2349..4475    -  CDS            mobA: MOBA2_ECOLX - Also known as repB. Experimental evidence at protein level: Swiss-Prot protein existence level 1. Part of the relaxosome complex that is responsible for plasmid transfer during conjugation. Locally unwinds DNA and catalyzes the cleavage of one of the DNA strands at oriT. The cleaved strand is then transferred through the dedicated type IV secretion apparatus. MobA remains covalently linked at the 5' end of the strand, and once in the recipient cell, it probably catalyzes the rejoining of the two ends of the strand, re-forming the circular plasmid DNA. The primase activity of MobA
   4556..4643    -  oriT           RSF1010 oriT: origin of transfer of the broad-host-range plasmid RSF1010 (Scholz et al., 1989)
   4674..4955    +  CDS            mobC: MOBC_ECOLX - Protein predicted: Swiss-Prot protein existence level 4. This protein is essential to promote the specific transfer of the plasmid in the presence of conjugative plasmids. From Escherichia coli.
   4985..5379    +  rep_origin     RSF1010 oriV: replication origin of the broad-host-range plasmid RSF1010; requires the RSF1010 RepA/B/C proteins for replication (Scholz et al., 1989)
   6080..6793    +  CDS            GFPmut3: GFPmut3 is a basic (constitutively fluorescent) green fluorescent protein published in 1996, derived from Aequorea victoria. It is reported to be a very rapidly-maturing weak dimer.
   7082..7128    -  terminator     T7 terminator: transcription terminator for bacteriophage T7 RNA polymerase
   7140..7760    -  CDS            tetR: TETR2_ECOLX - Experimental evidence at protein level: Swiss-Prot protein existence level 1. TetR is the repressor of the tetracycline resistance element; its N-terminal region forms a helix-turn-helix structure and binds DNA. Binding of tetracycline to TetR reduces the repressor affinity for the tetracycline resistance gene (tetA) promoter operator sites. From Escherichia coli.
   7801..7819    -  promoter       T7 promoter: promoter for bacteriophage T7 RNA polymerase
   7930..8790    -  CDS            AmpR: β-lactamase; bla; confers resistance to ampicillin, carbenicillin, and related antibiotics
