>Addgene plasmid #110616 | pBTK503 | addgene full sequence | sequence record 218141 | Addgene NGS Result
TAGCAACGGCAGGCATTTCGGCTGAGGGTAAAAGAACTTTCCGCTAAGCGATAGACTGTATGTAAACACA
GTATTGCAAGGACGCGGAACATGCCTCATGTGGCGGCCAGGACGGCCAGCCGGGATCGGGATACTGGTCG
TTACCAGAGCCACCGACCCGAGCAAACCCTTCTCTATCAGATCGTTGACGAGTATTACCCGGCATTCGCT
GCGCTTATGGCAGAGCAGGGAAAGGAATTGCCGGGCTATGTGCAACGGGAATTTGAAGAATTTCTCCAAT
GCGGGCGGCTGGAGCATGGCTTTCTACGGGTTCGCTGCGAGTCTTGCCACGCCGAGCACCTGGTCGCTTT
CAGAAATCAATCTAAAGTATATATGAGTAAACTTGGTCTGACAGGCCCCTGAATTCGCATCTAGACTGAT
GAGACGTGGTAGAGCCACAAACAGCCGGTACAAGCAACGATCTCCAGGACCATCTGAATCATGCGCGGAT
GACACGAACTCACGACGGCGATCACAGACATTAACCCACAGTACAGACACTGCGACAACGTGGCAATTCG
TCGCAATACAACGCTTTGGCAGTTTATTCTTGACATGTAGTGAGGGGGCTGGTATAATCACATAGTACTG
TTATACAGAAACAGAGGAGATATTACATATGAGTAAAGGAGAAGAGCTTTTCACAGGAGTTGTCCCAATC
CTCGTGGAATTAGACGGTGATGTTAATGGGCACAAGTTCTCTGTCAGTGGAGAGGGTGAAGGCGACGCAA
CATATGGCAAGCTGACCCTTAAATTTATTTGCACCACGGGTAAACTACCTGTTCCATGGCCAACACTGGT
CACTACGTTCGGGTATGGGGTTCAGTGCTTTGCGCGCTACCCAGATCACATGAAACAGCACGACTTTTTC
AAGAGTGCAATGCCCGAAGGCTATGTACAGGAGAGAACCATCTTTTTTAAGGATGACGGCAACTATAAGA
CACGCGCCGAAGTGAAGTTCGAGGGTGATACCCTTGTTAATAGAATCGAGTTAAAGGGTATTGACTTTAA
GGAAGATGGAAATATTTTAGGCCACAAACTGGAATATAACTATAACTCCCATAATGTGTACATTATGGCC
GACAAGCAAAAGAACGGTATCAAGGTTAACTTCAAGATCAGACACAACATTGAGGATGGAAGCGTTCAAC
TAGCCGACCATTACCAACAAAACACCCCAATTGGCGATGGGCCTGTGCTGTTACCAGACAACCATTACCT
GTCCACTCAATCTGCCCTTTCGAAAGATCCCAACGAAAAGCGCGACCACATGGTCCTTCTTGAGTTTGTC
ACGGCTGCTGGGATTACACACGGCATGGATGAACTATACAAATAAATCCGTAATCGTTAATCCGCAAATA
ACGTAAAAACCCGCTTCGGCGGGTTTTTTTATGGGGGGAGTTTAGGGAAAGAGCATTTGTCAGCTGGAAA
TCTGCTCGTCAGTGGTGCTCACACTGACGAATCATGTACAGATCATACCGATGACTGCCTGGCGACTCAC
AACTAAGCAAGACAGCCGGAACCAGCGCCGGCGAACACCACTGCATATATGGCATATCACAACAGTCCAC
GTCTCAAGCAGTTACAGAGATGTTACGAACCACTAGTGCACTGCAGTACACAAAAAACCCCTCAAGACCC
GTTTAGAGGCCCCAAGGGGTTATGCTAATGCTGCTTTAAGACCCACTTTCACATTTAAGTTGTTTTTCTA
ATCCGCATATGATCAATTCAAGGCCGAATAAGAAGGCTGGCTCTGCACCTTGGTGATCAAATAATTCGAT
AGCTTGTCGTAATAATGGCGGCATACTATCAGTAGTAGGTGTTTCCCTTTCTTCTTTAGCGACTTGATGC
TCTTGATCTTCCAATACGCAACCTAAAGTAAAATGCCCCACTGCGCTGAGTGCATATAATGCATTCTCTA
GTGAAAAACCTTGTTGGCATAAAAAGGCTAATTGATTTTCGAGAGTTTCATACTGTTTTTCTGTAGGCCG
TGTACCTAAATGTACTTTTGCTCCATCGCGATGACTTAGTAAAGCACATCTAAAACTTTTAGCGTTATTA
CGTAAAAAATCTTGCCAGCTTTCCCCTTCTAAAGGGCAAAAGTGAGTATGGTGCCTATCTAACATCTCAA
TGGCTAAGGCGTCGAGCAAAGCCCGCTTATTTTTTACATGCCAATACAATGTAGGCTGCTCTACACCTAG
CTTCTGGGCGAGTTTACGGGTTGTTAAACCTTCGATTCCGACCTCATTAAGCAGCTCTAATGCGCTGTTA
ATCACTTTACTTTTATCTAAACGAGACATGAGTATATCTCCTTCTACAAAATTATTTCTAGATCTCTCCC
CTATAGTGAGTCGTATTAATTTCCGAGCGGCCGCGATTATCAAAAAGGATCTTCACCTAGATCCTTTTAA
ATTAAAAATGAAGTTTTAAATCAATCTAAAGTATATATGAGTAAACTTGGTCTGACAGTTACCAATGCTT
AATCAGTGAGGCACCTATCTCAGCGATCTGTCTATTTCGTTCATCCATAGTTGCCTGACTCCCCGTCGTG
TAGATAACTACGATACGGGAGGGCTTACCATCTGGCCCCAGTGCTGCAATGATACCGCGGGACCCACGCT
CACCGGCTCCAGATTTATCAGCAATAAACCAGCCAGCCGGAAGGGCCGAGCGCAGAAGTGGTCCTGCAAC
TTTATCCGCCTCCATCCAGTCTATTAATTGTTGCCGGGAAGCTAGAGTAAGTAGTTCGCCAGTTAATAGT
TTGCGCAACGTTGTTGCCATTGCTACAGGCATCGTGGTGTCACGCTCGTCGTTTGGTATGGCTTCATTCA
GCTCCGGTTCCCAACGATCAAGGCGAGTTACATGATCCCCCATGTTGTGCAAAAAAGCGGTTAGCTCCTT
CGGTCCTCCGATCGTTGTCAGAAGTAAGTTGGCCGCAGTGTTATCACTCATGGTTATGGCAGCACTGCAT
AATTCTCTTACTGTCATGCCATCCGTAAGATGCTTTTCTGTGACTGGTGAGTACTCAACCAAGTCATTCT
GAGAATAGTGTATGCGGCGACCGAGTTGCTCTTGCCCGGCGTCAATACGGGATAATACCGCGCCACATAG
CAGAACTTTAAAAGTGCTCATCATTGGAAAACGTTCTTCGGGGCGAAAACTCTCAAGGATCTTACCGCTG
TTGAGATCCAGTTCGATGTAACCCACTCGTGCACCCAACTGATCTTCAGCATCTTTTACTTTCACCAGCG
TTTCTGGGTGAGCAAAAACAGGAAGGCAAAATGCCGCAAAAAAGGGAATAAGGGCGACACGGAAATGTTG
AATACTCATACTCTTCCTTTTTCAATATTATTGAAGCATTTATCAGGGTTATTGTCTCATGAGCGGATAC
ATATTTGAATGTATTTAGAAAAATAAACAAATAGGGGTTCCGCGCACATTTCCCCGAAAAGTGCCACCTG
TCATGACCAAAATCCCTTAACGTGAGTCAGCCTGCCGCCTTGGGCCGGGTGATGTCGTACTTGCCCGCCG
CGAACTCGGTTACCGTCCAGCCCAGCGCGACCAGCTCCGGCAACGCCTCGCGCACCCGCTGGCGGCGCTT
GCGCATGGTCGAACCACTGGCCTCTGACGGCCAGACATAGCCGCACAAGGTATCTATGGAAGCCTTGCCG
GTTTTGCCGGGGTCGATCCAGCCACACAGCCGCTGGTGCAGCAGGCGGGCGGTTTCGCTGTCCAGCGCCC
GCACCTCGTCCATGCTGATGCGCACATGCTGGCCGCCACCCATGACGGCCTGCGCGATCAAGGGGTTCAG
GGCCACGTACAGGCGCCCGTCCGCCTCGTCGCTGGCGTACTCCGACAGCAGCCGAAACCCCTGCCGCTTG
CGGCCATTCTGGGCGATGATGGATACCTTCCAAAGGCGCTCGATGCAGTCCTGTATGTGCTTGAGCGCCC
CACCACTATCGACCTCTGCCCCGATTTCCTTTGCCAGCGCCCGATAGCTACCTTTGACCACCATGGCATC
AGCGGTGACGGCCTCCCACTTGGGTTCCAGGAACAGCCGGAGCTGCCGTCCGCCTTCGGTCTTGGGTTCC
GGGCCAAGCACTAGGCCATTAGGCCCAGCCATGGCCACCAGCCCTTGCAGGATGCGCAGATCATCAGCGC
CCAGCGGCTCCGGGCCGCTGAACTCGATCCGCTTGCCGTCGCCGTAGTCATACGTCACGTCCAGCTTGCT
GCGCTTGCGCTCGCCCCGCTTGAGGGCACGGAACAGGCCGGGGGCCAGACAGTGCGCCGGGTCGTGCCGG
ACGTGGCTGAGGCTGTGCTTGTTCTTAGGCTTCACCACGGGGCACCCCCTTGCTCTTGCGCTGCCTCTCC
AGCACGGCGGGCTTGAGCACCCCGCCGTCATGCCGCCTGAACCACCGATCAGCGAACGGTGCGCCATAGT
TGGCCTTGCTCACACCGAAGCGGACGAAGAACCGGCGCTGGTCGTCGTCCACACCCCATTCCTCGGCCTC
GGCGCTGGTCATGCTCGACAGGTAGGACTGCCAGCGGATGTTATCGACCAGTACCGAGCTGCCCCGGCTG
GCCTGCTGCTGGTCGCCTGCGCCCATCATGGCCGCGCCCTTGCTGGCATGGTGCAGGAACACGATAGAGC
ACCCGGTATCGGCGGCGATGGCCTCCATGCGACCGATGACCTGGGCCATGGGGCCGCTGGCGTTTTCTTC
CTCGATGTGGAACCGGCGCAGCGTGTCCAGCACCATCAGGCGGCGGCCCTCGGCGGCGCGCTTGAGGCCG
TCGAACCACTCCGGGGCCATGATGTTGGGCAGGCTGCCGATCAGCGGCTGGATCAGCAGGCCGTCAGCCA
CGGCTTGCCGTTCCTCGGCGCTGAGGTGCGCCCCAAGGGCGTGCAGGCGGTGATGAATGGCGGTGGGCGG
GTCTTCGGCGGGCAGGTAGATCACCGGGCCGGTGGGCAGTTCGCCCACCTCCAGCAGATCCGGCCCGCCT
GCAATCTGTGCGGCCAGTTGCAGGGCCAGCATGGATTTACCGGCACCACCGGGCGACACCAGCGCCCCGA
CCGTACCGGCCACCATGTTGGGCAAAACGTAGTCCAGCGGTGGCGGCGCTGCTGCGAACGCCTCCAGAAT
ATTGATAGGCTTATGGGTAGCCATTGATTGCCTCCTTTGCAGGCAGTTGGTGGTTAGGCGCTGGCGGGGT
CACTACCCCCGCCCTGCGCCGCTCTGAGTTCTTCCAGGCACTCGCGCAGCGCCTCGTATTCGTCGTCGGT
CAGCCAGAACTTGCGCTGACGCATCCCTTTGGCCTTCATGCGCTCGGCATATCGCGCTTGGCGTACAGCG
TCAGGGCTGGCCAGCAGGTCGCCGGTCTGCTTGTCCTTTTGGTCTTTCATATCAGTCACCGAGAAACTTG
CCGGGGCCGAAAGGCTTGTCTTCGCGGAACAAGGACAAGGTGCAGCCGTCAAGGTTAAGGCTGGCCATAT
CAGCGACTGAAAAGCGGCCAGCCTCGGCCTTGTTTGACGTATAACCAAAGCCACCGGGCAACCAATAGCC
CTTGTCACTTTTGATCAGGTAGACCGACCCTGAAGCGCTTTTTTCGTATTCCATAAAACCCCCTTCTGTG
CGTGAGTACTCATAGTATAACAGGCGTGAGTACCAACGCAAGCACTACATGCTGAAATCTGGCCCGCCCC
TGTCCATGCCTCGCTGGCGGGGTGCCGGTGCCCGTGCCAGCTCGGCCCGCGCAAGCTGGACGCTGGGCAG
ACCCATGACCTTGCTGACGGTGCGCTCGATGTAATCCGCTTCGTGGCCGGGCTTGCGCTCTGCCAGCGCT
GGGCTGGCCTCGGCCATGGCCTTGCCGATTTCCTCGGCACTGCGGCCCCGGCTGGCCAGCTTCTGCGCGG
CGATAAAGTCGCACTTGCTGAGGTCATCACCGAAGCGCTTGACCAGCCCGGCCATCTCGCTGCGGTACTC
GTCCAGCGCCGTGCGCCGGTGGCGGCTAAGCTGCCGCTCGGGCAGTTCGAGGCTGGCCAGCCTGCGGGCC
TTCTCCTGCTGCCGCTGGGCCTGCTCGATCTGCTGGCCAGCCTGCTGCACCAGCGCCGGGCCAGCGGTGG
CGGTCTTGCCCTTGGATTCACGCAGCAGCACCCACGGCTGATAACCGGCGCGGGTGGTGTGCTTGTCCTT
GCGGTTGGTGAAGCCCGCCAAGCGGCCATAGTGGCGGCTGTCGGCGCTGGCCGGGTCGGCGTCGTACTCG
CTGGCCAGCGTCCGGGCAATCTGCCCCCGAAGTTCACCGCCTGCGGCGTCGGCCACCTTGACCCATGCCT
GATAGTTCTTCGGGCTGGTTTCCACTACCAGGGCAGGCTCCCGGCCCTCGGCTTTCATGTCATCCAGGTC
AAACTCGCTGAGGTCGTCCACCAGCACCAGACCATGCCGCTCCTGCTCGGCGGGCCTGATATACACGTCA
TTGCCCTGGGCATTCATCCGCTTGAGCCATGGCGTGTTCTGGAGCACTTCGGCGGCTGACCATTCCCGGT
TCATCATCTGGCCGGTGGTGGCGTCCCTGACGCCGATATCGAAGCGCTCACAGCCCATGGCCTTGAGCTG
TCGGCCTATGGCCTGCAAAGTCCTGTCGTTCTTCATCGGGCCACCAAGCGCAGCCAGATCGAGCCGTCCT
CGGTTGTCAGTGGCGTCAGGTCGAGCAAGAGCAACGATGCGATCAGCAGCACCACCGTAGGCATCATGGA
AGCCAGCATCACGGTTAGCCATAGCTTCCAGTGCCACCCCCGCGACGCGCTCCGGGCGCTCTGCGCGGCG
CTGCTCACCTCGGCGGCTACCTCCCGCAACTCTTTGGCCAGCTCCACCCATGCCGCCCCTGTCTGGCGCT
GGGCTTTCAGCCACTCCGCCGCCTGCGCCTCGCTGGCCTGCTGGGTCTGGCTCATGACCTGCCGGGCTTC
GTCGGCCAGTGTCGCCATGCTCTGGGCCAGCGGTTCGATCTGCTCCGCTAACTCGTTGATGCCTCTGGAT
TTCTTCACTCTGTCGATTGCGTTCATGGTCTATTGCCTCCCGGTATTCCTGTAAGTCGATGATCTGGGCG
TTGGCGGTGTCGATGTTCAGGGCCACGTCTGCCCGGTCGGTGCGGATGCCCCGGCCTTCCATCTCCACCA
CGTTCGGCCCCAGGTGAACACCGGGCAGGCGCTCGATGCCCTGCGCCTCAAGTGTTCTGTGGTCAATGCG
GGCGTCGTGGCCAGCCCGCTCTAATGCCCGGTTGGCATGGTCGGCCCATGCCTCGCGGGTCTGCTCAAGC
CATGCCTTGGGCTTGAGCGCTTCGGTCTTCTGTGCCCCGCCCTTCTCCGGGGTCTTGCCGTTGTACCGCT
TGAACCACTGAGCGGCGGGCCGCTCGATGCCGTCATTGATCCGCTCGGAGATCATCAGGTGGCAGTGCGG
GTTCTCGCCGCCACCGGCATGGATGGCCAGCGTATACGGCAGGCGCTCGGCACCGGTCAGGTGCTGGGCG
AACTCGGACGCCAGCGCCTTCTGCTGGTCGAGGGTCAGCTCGACCGGCAGGGCAAATTCGACCTCCTTGA
ACAGCCGCCCATTGGCGCGTTCATACAGGTCGGCAGCATCCCAGTAGTCGGCGGGCCGCTCGACGAACTC
CGGCATGTGCCCGGATTCGGCGTGCAAGACTTCATCCATGTCGCGGGCATACTTGCCTTCGCGCTGGATG
TAGTCGGCCTTGGCCCTGGCCGATTGGCCGCCCGACCTGCTGCCGGTTTTCGCCGTAAGGTGATAAATCG
CCATGCTGCCTCGCTGTTGCTTTTGCTTTTCGGCTCCATGCAATGGCCCTCGGAGAGCGCACCGCCCGAA
GGGTGGCCGTTAGGCCAGTTTCTCGAAGAGAAACCGGTAAGTGCGCCCTCCCCTACAAAGTAGGGTCGGG
ATTGCCGCCGCTGTGCCTCCATGATAGCCTACGAGACAGCACATTAACAATGGGGTGTCAAGATGGTTAA
GGGGAGCAACAAGGCGGCGGATCGGCTGGCCAAGCTCGAAGAACAACGAGCGCGAATCAATGCCGAAATT
CAGCGGGTGCGGGCAAGGGAACAGCAGCAAGAGCGCAAGAACGAAACAAGGCGCAAGGTGCTGGTGGGGG
CCATGATTTTGGCCAAGGTGAACAGCAGCGAGTGGCCGGAGGATCGGCTCATGGCGGCAATGGATGCGTA
CCTTGAACGCGACCACGACCGCGCCTTGTTCGGTCTGCCGCCACGCCAGAAGGATGAGCCGGGCTGAATG
ATCGACCGAGACAGGCCCTGCGGGGCTGCACACGCGCCCCCACCCTTCGGGTAGGGGGAAAGGCCGCTAA
AGCGGCTAAAAGCGCTCCAGCGTATTTCTGCGGGGTTTGGTGTGGGGTTTAGCGGGCTTTGCCCGCCTTT
CCCCCTGCCGCGCAGCGGTGGGGCGGTGTGTAGCCTAGCGCAGCGAATAGACCAGCTATCCGGCCTCTGG
CCGGGCATATTGGGCAAGGGCAGCAGCGCCCCACAAGGGCGCTGATAACCGCGCCTAGTGGATTATTCTT
AGATAATCATGGATGGATTTTTCCAACACCCCGCCAGCCCCCGCCCCTGCTGGGTTTGCAGGTTTGGGGG
CGTGACAGTTATTGCAGGGGTTCGTGACAGTTATTGCAGGGGGGCGTGACAGTTATTGCAGGGGTTCGTG
ACAGTTAGTACGGGAGTGACGGGCACTGGCTGGCAATGTC
Features (pLannotate 1.2.2; 14 found; start..end, strand, type, name):
    659..1372    +  CDS            GFPmut3: GFPmut3 is a basic (constitutively fluorescent) green fluorescent protein published in 1996, derived from Aequorea victoria. It is reported to be a very rapidly-maturing weak dimer.
   1661..1707    -  terminator     T7 terminator: transcription terminator for bacteriophage T7 RNA polymerase
   1719..2339    -  CDS            tetR: TETR2_ECOLX - Experimental evidence at protein level: Swiss-Prot protein existence level 1. TetR is the repressor of the tetracycline resistance element; its N-terminal region forms a helix-turn-helix structure and binds DNA. Binding of tetracycline to TetR reduces the repressor affinity for the tetracycline resistance gene (tetA) promoter operator sites. From Escherichia coli.
   2380..2398    -  promoter       T7 promoter: promoter for bacteriophage T7 RNA polymerase
   2509..3369    -  CDS            AmpR: β-lactamase; bla; confers resistance to ampicillin, carbenicillin, and related antibiotics
   3370..3474    -  promoter       AmpR promoter: bla
   3527..4378    -  CDS            RSF1010 RepC (fragment): replication protein C of the broad-host-range plasmid RSF1010 (Scholz et al., 1989); repC
   4365..5204    -  CDS            RSF1010 RepA: replication protein A of the broad-host-range plasmid RSF1010 (Scholz et al., 1989); repA
   5196..5270    -  ncRNA          Plasmid R1162: Accession: RF00043 - R1162-like plasmid antisense RNA
   5715..6686    -  CDS            RSF1010 RepB: replication protein B of the broad-host-range plasmid RSF1010 (Scholz et al., 1989); repB
   6686..7096    -  CDS            mobB: MOBB2_ECOLX - Protein predicted: Swiss-Prot protein existence level 4. This protein is essential to promote the specific transfer of the plasmid in the presence of conjugative plasmids. From Escherichia coli.
   7925..8012    -  oriT           RSF1010 oriT: origin of transfer of the broad-host-range plasmid RSF1010 (Scholz et al., 1989)
   8043..8324    +  CDS            mobC: MOBC_ECOLX - Protein predicted: Swiss-Prot protein existence level 4. This protein is essential to promote the specific transfer of the plasmid in the presence of conjugative plasmids. From Escherichia coli.
   8354..8748    +  rep_origin     RSF1010 oriV: replication origin of the broad-host-range plasmid RSF1010; requires the RSF1010 RepA/B/C proteins for replication (Scholz et al., 1989)
