[The description below was written by a language model from this plasmid's Addgene catalogue record and pLannotate feature annotations shown in this document.]
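Description:
pBTK503 is a low-copy, broad-host-range bacterial expression plasmid of 8,790 bp, assembled from modular parts of the bee microbiome toolkit (BTK) on an RSF1010 backbone. Replication depends on the RSF1010 oriV together with the plasmid-encoded RepA, RepB and RepC proteins. Because this system is largely independent of host replication factors, the plasmid can be maintained in many Gram-negative species as well as in E. coli. An R1162-like antisense RNA involved in replication control is also annotated. The backbone retains the RSF1010 mobilisation region: oriT, mobC, mobB and the mobA/repB relaxase-primase gene. The plasmid can therefore be transferred by conjugation when a helper supplies the transfer machinery. Selection is by ampicillin resistance, from β-lactamase expressed from its own bla promoter.

The payload is GFP, annotated as GFPmut3, a rapidly maturing, constitutively fluorescent Aequorea victoria derivative. According to the catalogue entry it is driven by the CP25 promoter, a synthetic constitutive promoter. CP25 is not picked up in either feature table, but it presumably lies in the unannotated stretch upstream of the GFP coding sequence. On the opposite strand, between GFP and the ampicillin marker, both tables show a tetR repressor coding sequence flanked by a T7 promoter and a T7 terminator. The record does not explain what this cassette does in the construct. The sequencing-derived and depositor sequences are the same length and carry the same features with different start points. They differ only in how the mobA/repB region and RepC are annotated. The record supports use as a fluorescent reporter plasmid for labelling and tracking bacteria, including bee gut microbiome species, and for testing broad-host-range plasmid delivery.
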