Addgene plasmid #110616: pBTK503
Purpose: BTK assembled broad-host-range plasmid encoding GFP driven by CP25 promoter
Depositing lab: Jeffrey Barrick. Depositing organization: University of Texas at Austin. Publication: Genetic Engineering of Bee Gut Microbiome Bacteria with a Toolkit for Modular Assembly of Broad-Host-Range Plasmids. Leonard SP, Perutka J, Powell JE, Geng P, Richhart DD, Byrom M, Kar S, Davies BW, Ellington AD, Moran NA, Barrick JE. ACS Synth Biol. 2018 May 18;7(5):1279-1290. doi: 10.1021/acssynbio.7b00399. Epub 2018 Apr 13. PubMed 29608282.
Backbone
  Vector backbone: RSF1010
  Vector type: Bacterial Expression
Growth in bacteria
  Bacterial resistance: Ampicillin, 100 μg/mL
  Growth temperature: 37°C
  Growth strain: DH5alpha
  Copy number: Low Copy
Gene/Insert
  Gene/Insert name: GFP
  Species: Synthetic
  Cloning method: Restriction Enzyme; 5′ cloning site unknown (unknown if destroyed); 3′ cloning site unknown (unknown if destroyed)
Terms and licenses: Academic/Nonprofit Terms; Industry Terms: Not Available to Industry
How to cite: pBTK503 was a gift from Jeffrey Barrick (Addgene plasmid # 110616 ; http://n2t.net/addgene:110616 ; RRID:Addgene_110616)
